>Addgene plasmid #66819 | pCCL-PGK-SPdCas9-BFP-DNMT3A | depositor full sequence | sequence record 206351 | pCCL-PGK-SPdCas9-BFP-DNMT3A sequence 12983 bps
AAGCTTGGCCATTGCATACGTTGTATCCATATCATAATATGTACATTTATATTGGCTCATGTCCAACATT
ACCGCCATGTTGACATTGATTATTGACTAGTTATTAATAGTAATCAATTACGGGGTCATTAGTTCATAGC
CCATATATGGAGTTCCGCGTTACATAACTTACGGTAAATGGCCCGCCTGGCTGACCGCCCAACGACCCCC
GCCCATTGACGTCAATAATGACGTATGTTCCCATAGTAACGCCAATAGGGACTTTCCATTGACGTCAATG
GGTGGAGTATTTACGGTAAACTGCCCACTTGGCAGTACATCAAGTGTATCATATGCCAAGTACGCCCCCT
ATTGACGTCAATGACGGTAAATGGCCCGCCTGGCATTATGCCCAGTACATGACCTTATGGGACTTTCCTA
CTTGGCAGTACATCTACGTATTAGTCATCGCTATTACCATGGTGATGCGGTTTTGGCAGTACATCAATGG
GCGTGGATAGCGGTTTGACTCACGGGGATTTCCAAGTCTCCACCCCATTGACGTCAATGGGAGTTTGTTT
TGGCACCAAAATCAACGGGACTTTCCAAAATGTCGTAACAACTCCGCCCCATTGACGCAAATGGGCGGTA
GGCGTGTACGGTGGGAGGTCTATATAAGCAGAGCTCGTTTAGTGAACCGGGGTCTCTCTGGTTAGACCAG
ATCTGAGCCTGGGAGCTCTCTGGCTAACTAGGGAACCCACTGCTTAAGCCTCAATAAAGCTTGCCTTGAG
TGCTTCAAGTAGTGTGTGCCCGTCTGTTGTGTGACTCTGGTAACTAGAGATCCCTCAGACCCTTTTAGTC
AGTGTGGAAAATCTCTAGCAGTGGCGCCCGAACAGGGACCTGAAAGCGAAAGGGAAACCAGAGCTCTCTC
GACGCAGGACTCGGCTTGCTGAAGCGCGCACGGCAAGAGGCGAGGGGCGGCGACTGGTGAGTACGCCAAA
AATTTTGACTAGCGGAGGCTAGAAGGAGAGAGATGGGTGCGAGAGCGTCAGTATTAAGCGGGGGAGAATT
AGATCGCGATGGGAAAAAATTCGGTTAAGGCCAGGGGGAAAGAAAAAATATAAATTAAAACATATAGTAT
GGGCAAGCAGGGAGCTAGAACGATTCGCAGTTAATCCTGGCCTGTTAGAAACATCAGAAGGCTGTAGACA
AATACTGGGACAGCTACAACCATCCCTTCAGACAGGATCAGAAGAACTTAGATCATTATATAATACAGTA
GCAACCCTCTATTGTGTGCATCAAAGGATAGAGATAAAAGACACCAAGGAAGCTTTAGACAAGATAGAGG
AAGAGCAAAACAAAAGTAAGACCACCGCACAGCAAGCGGCCGCTGATCTTCAGACCTGGAGGAGGAGATA
TGAGGGACAATTGGAGAAGTGAATTATATAAATATAAAGTAGTAAAAATTGAACCATTAGGAGTAGCACC
CACCAAGGCAAAGAGAAGAGTGGTGCAGAGAGAAAAAAGAGCAGTGGGAATAGGAGCTTTGTTCCTTGGG
TTCTTGGGAGCAGCAGGAAGCACTATGGGCGCAGCCTCAATGACGCTGACGGTACAGGCCAGACAATTAT
TGTCTGGTATAGTGCAGCAGCAGAACAATTTGCTGAGGGCTATTGAGGCGCAACAGCATCTGTTGCAACT
CACAGTCTGGGGCATCAAGCAGCTCCAGGCAAGAATCCTGGCTGTGGAAAGATACCTAAAGGATCAACAG
CTCCTGGGGATTTGGGGTTGCTCTGGAAAACTCATTTGCACCACTGCTGTGCCTTGGAATGCTAGTTGGA
GTAATAAATCTCTGGAACAGATTGGAATCACACGACCTGGATGGAGTGGGACAGAGAAATTAACAATTAC
ACAAGCTTAATACACTCCTTAATTGAAGAATCGCAAAACCAGCAAGAAAAGAATGAACAAGAATTATTGG
AATTAGATAAATGGGCAAGTTTGTGGAATTGGTTTAACATAACAAATTGGCTGTGGTATATAAAATTATT
CATAATGATAGTAGGAGGCTTGGTAGGTTTAAGAATAGTTTTTGCTGTACTTTCTATAGTGAATAGAGTT
AGGCAGGGATATTCACCATTATCGTTTCAGACCCACCTCCCAACCCCGAGGGGACCCGACAGGCCCGAAG
GAATAGAAGAAGAAGGTGGAGAGAGAGACAGAGACAGATCCATTCGATTAGTGAACGGATCTCGACGGTA
TCGGTTAACTTTTAAAAGAAAAGGGGGGATTGGGGGGTACAGTGCAGGGGAAAGAATAGTAGACATAATA
GCAACAGACATACAAACTAAAGAATTACAAAAACAAATTACAAAAATTCAAAATTTTATCGATCACGAGA
CTAGCCTCGACGATGGTCGAGTACCGGGTAGGGGAGGCGCTTTTCCCAAGGCAGTCTGGAGCATGCGCTT
TAGCAGCCCCGCTGGGCACTTGGCGCTACACAAGTGGCCTCTGGCCTCGCACACATTCCACATCCACCGG
TAGGCGCCAACCGGCTCCGTTCTTTGGTGGCCCCTTCGCGCCACCTTCTACTCCTCCCCTAGTCAGGAAG
TTCCCCCCCGCCCCGCAGCTCGCGTCGTGCAGGACGTGACAAATGGAAGTAGCACGTCTCACTAGTCTCG
TGCAGATGGACAGCACCGCTGAGCAATGGAAGCGGGTAGGCCTTTGGGGCAGCGGCCAATAGCAGCTTTG
CTCCTTCGCTTTCTGGGCTCAGAGGCTGGGAAGGGGTGGGTCCGGGGGCGGGCTCAGGGGCGGGCTCAGG
GGCGGGGCGGGCGCCCGAAGGTCCTCCGGAGGCCCGGCATTCTGCACGCTTCAAAAGCGCACGTCTGCCG
CGCTGTTCTCCTCTTCCTCATCTCCGGGCCTTTCGACCTCTAGCGGGATCCGGCGCGTCTGCAGGATATC
AAGCTTGCGGTACCGCGGGCCCGGCCACCATGGACAAGAAGTACAGCATCGGCCTGGCCATCGGCACCAA
CTCTGTGGGCTGGGCCGTGATCACCGACGAGTACAAGGTGCCCAGCAAGAAATTCAAGGTGCTGGGCAAC
ACCGACCGGCACAGCATCAAGAAGAACCTGATCGGCGCCCTGCTGTTCGACAGCGGAGAAACAGCCGAGG
CCACCCGGCTGAAGAGAACCGCCAGAAGAAGATACACCAGACGGAAGAACCGGATCTGCTATCTGCAAGA
GATCTTCAGCAACGAGATGGCCAAGGTGGACGACAGCTTCTTCCACAGACTGGAAGAGTCCTTCCTGGTG
GAAGAGGATAAGAAGCACGAGCGGCACCCCATCTTCGGCAACATCGTGGACGAGGTGGCCTACCACGAGA
AGTACCCCACCATCTACCACCTGAGAAAGAAACTGGTGGACAGCACCGACAAGGCCGACCTGCGGCTGAT
CTATCTGGCCCTGGCCCACATGATCAAGTTCCGGGGCCACTTCCTGATCGAGGGCGACCTGAACCCCGAC
AACAGCGACGTGGACAAGCTGTTCATCCAGCTGGTGCAGACCTACAACCAGCTGTTCGAGGAAAACCCCA
TCAACGCCAGCGGCGTGGACGCCAAGGCCATCCTGTCTGCCAGACTGAGCAAGAGCAGACGGCTGGAAAA
TCTGATCGCCCAGCTGCCCGGCGAGAAGAAGAATGGCCTGTTCGGCAACCTGATTGCCCTGAGCCTGGGC
CTGACCCCCAACTTCAAGAGCAACTTCGACCTGGCCGAGGATGCCAAACTGCAGCTGAGCAAGGACACCT
ACGACGACGACCTGGACAACCTGCTGGCCCAGATCGGCGACCAGTACGCCGACCTGTTTCTGGCCGCCAA
GAACCTGTCCGACGCCATCCTGCTGAGCGACATCCTGAGAGTGAACACCGAGATCACCAAGGCCCCCCTG
AGCGCCTCTATGATCAAGAGATACGACGAGCACCACCAGGACCTGACCCTGCTGAAAGCTCTCGTGCGGC
AGCAGCTGCCTGAGAAGTACAAAGAGATTTTCTTCGACCAGAGCAAGAACGGCTACGCCGGCTACATCGA
TGGCGGAGCCAGCCAGGAAGAGTTCTACAAGTTCATCAAGCCCATCCTGGAAAAGATGGACGGCACCGAG
GAACTGCTCGTGAAGCTGAACAGAGAGGACCTGCTGCGGAAGCAGCGGACCTTCGACAACGGCAGCATCC
CCCACCAGATCCACCTGGGAGAGCTGCACGCCATTCTGCGGCGGCAGGAAGATTTTTACCCATTCCTGAA
GGACAACCGGGAAAAGATCGAGAAGATCCTGACCTTCCGCATCCCCTACTACGTGGGCCCTCTGGCCAGG
GGAAACAGCAGATTCGCCTGGATGACCAGAAAGAGCGAGGAAACCATCACCCCCTGGAACTTCGAGGAAG
TGGTGGACAAGGGCGCCAGCGCCCAGAGCTTCATCGAGCGGATGACCAACTTCGATAAGAACCTGCCCAA
CGAGAAGGTGCTGCCCAAGCACAGCCTGCTGTACGAGTACTTCACCGTGTACAACGAGCTGACCAAAGTG
AAATACGTGACCGAGGGAATGAGAAAGCCCGCCTTCCTGAGCGGCGAGCAGAAAAAAGCCATCGTGGACC
TGCTGTTCAAGACCAACCGGAAAGTGACCGTGAAGCAGCTGAAAGAGGACTACTTCAAGAAAATCGAGTG
CTTCGACTCCGTGGAAATCTCCGGCGTGGAAGATCGGTTCAACGCCTCCCTGGGCACATACCACGATCTG
CTGAAAATTATCAAGGACAAGGACTTCCTGGACAATGAGGAAAACGAGGACATTCTGGAAGATATCGTGC
TGACCCTGACACTGTTTGAGGACAGAGAGATGATCGAGGAACGGCTGAAAACCTATGCCCACCTGTTCGA
CGACAAAGTGATGAAGCAGCTGAAGCGGCGGAGATACACCGGCTGGGGCAGGCTGAGCCGGAAGCTGATC
AACGGCATCCGGGACAAGCAGTCCGGCAAGACAATCCTGGATTTCCTGAAGTCCGACGGCTTCGCCAACA
GAAACTTCATGCAGCTGATCCACGACGACAGCCTGACCTTTAAAGAGGACATCCAGAAAGCCCAGGTGTC
CGGCCAGGGCGATAGCCTGCACGAGCACATTGCCAATCTGGCCGGCAGCCCCGCCATTAAGAAGGGCATC
CTGCAGACAGTGAAGGTGGTGGACGAGCTCGTGAAAGTGATGGGCCGGCACAAGCCCGAGAACATCGTGA
TCGAAATGGCCAGAGAGAACCAGACCACCCAGAAGGGACAGAAGAACAGCCGCGAGAGAATGAAGCGGAT
CGAAGAGGGCATCAAAGAGCTGGGCAGCCAGATCCTGAAAGAACACCCCGTGGAAAACACCCAGCTGCAG
AACGAGAAGCTGTACCTGTACTACCTGCAGAATGGGCGGGATATGTACGTGGACCAGGAACTGGACATCA
ACCGGCTGTCCGACTACGATGTGGACGCTATCGTGCCTCAGAGCTTTCTGAAGGACGACTCCATCGATAA
CAAAGTGCTGACTCGGAGCGACAAGAACCGGGGCAAGAGCGACAACGTGCCCTCCGAAGAGGTCGTGAAG
AAGATGAAGAACTACTGGCGCCAGCTGCTGAATGCCAAGCTGATTACCCAGAGGAAGTTCGACAATCTGA
CCAAGGCCGAGAGAGGCGGCCTGAGCGAACTGGATAAGGCCGGCTTCATCAAGAGACAGCTGGTGGAAAC
CCGGCAGATCACAAAGCACGTGGCACAGATCCTGGACTCCCGGATGAACACTAAGTACGACGAGAACGAC
AAACTGATCCGGGAAGTGAAAGTGATCACCCTGAAGTCCAAGCTGGTGTCCGATTTCCGGAAGGATTTCC
AGTTTTACAAAGTGCGCGAGATCAACAACTACCACCACGCCCACGACGCCTACCTGAACGCCGTCGTGGG
AACCGCCCTGATCAAAAAGTACCCTAAGCTGGAAAGCGAGTTCGTGTACGGCGACTACAAGGTGTACGAC
GTGCGGAAGATGATCGCCAAGAGCGAGCAGGAAATCGGCAAGGCTACCGCCAAGTACTTCTTCTACAGCA
ACATCATGAACTTTTTCAAGACCGAGATTACCCTGGCCAACGGCGAGATCCGGAAGCGGCCTCTGATCGA
GACAAACGGCGAAACAGGCGAGATCGTGTGGGATAAGGGCCGGGACTTTGCCACCGTGCGGAAAGTGCTG
TCTATGCCCCAAGTGAATATCGTGAAAAAGACCGAGGTGCAGACAGGCGGCTTCAGCAAAGAGTCTATCC
TGCCCAAGAGGAACAGCGACAAGCTGATCGCCAGAAAGAAGGACTGGGACCCTAAGAAGTACGGCGGCTT
CGACAGCCCCACCGTGGCCTATTCTGTGCTGGTGGTGGCCAAAGTGGAAAAGGGCAAGTCCAAGAAACTG
AAGAGTGTGAAAGAGCTGCTGGGGATCACCATCATGGAAAGAAGCAGCTTCGAGAAGAATCCCATCGACT
TTCTGGAAGCCAAGGGCTACAAAGAAGTGAAAAAGGACCTGATCATCAAGCTGCCTAAGTACTCCCTGTT
CGAGCTGGAAAACGGCCGGAAGAGAATGCTGGCCTCTGCCGGCGAACTGCAGAAGGGAAACGAACTGGCC
CTGCCCTCCAAATATGTGAACTTCCTGTACCTGGCCAGCCACTATGAGAAGCTGAAGGGCTCCCCCGAGG
ATAATGAGCAGAAACAGCTGTTTGTGGAACAGCACAAACACTACCTGGACGAGATCATCGAGCAGATCAG
CGAGTTCTCCAAGAGAGTGATCCTGGCCGACGCTAATCTGGACAAGGTGCTGAGCGCCTACAACAAGCAC
AGAGACAAGCCTATCAGAGAGCAGGCCGAGAATATCATCCACCTGTTTACCCTGACCAATCTGGGAGCCC
CTGCCGCCTTCAAGTACTTTGACACCACCATCGACCGGAAGAGGTACACCAGCACCAAAGAGGTGCTGGA
CGCCACCCTGATCCACCAGAGCATCACCGGCCTGTACGAGACACGGATCGACCTGTCTCAGCTGGGAGGC
GACGCCTATCCCTATGACGTGCCCGATTATGCCAGCCTGGGCAGCGGCTCCCCCAAGAAAAAACGCAAGG
TGGAAGATCCTAAGAAAAAGCGGAAAGTGGACGGCATTGGTAGTGGGAGCAACGGCAGCAGCGGATCCAG
CGAGCTGATTAAGGAGAACATGCACATGAAGCTGTACATGGAGGGCACCGTGGACAACCATCACTTCAAG
TGCACATCCGAGGGCGAAGGCAAGCCCTACGAGGGCACCCAGACCATGAGAATCAAGGTGGTCGAGGGCG
GCCCTCTCCCCTTCGCCTTCGACATCCTGGCTACTAGCTTCCTCTACGGCAGCAAGACCTTCATCAACCA
CACCCAGGGCATCCCCGACTTCTTCAAGCAGTCCTTCCCTGAGGGCTTCACATGGGAGAGAGTCACCACA
TACGAAGACGGGGGCGTGCTGACCGCTACCCAGGACACCAGCCTCCAGGACGGCTGCCTCATCTACAACG
TCAAGATCAGAGGGGTGAACTTCACATCCAACGGCCCTGTGATGCAGAAGAAAACACTCGGCTGGGAGGC
CTTCACCGAGACGCTGTACCCCGCTGACGGCGGCCTGGAAGGCAGAAACGACATGGCCCTGAAGCTCGTG
GGCGGGAGCCATCTGATCGCAAACATCAAGACCACATATAGATCCAAGAAACCCGCTAAGAACCTCAAGA
TGCCTGGCGTCTACTATGTGGACTACAGACTGGAAAGAATCAAGGAGGCCAACAACGAGACCTACGTCGA
GCAGCACGAGGTGGCAGTGGCCAGATACTGCGACCTCCCTAGCAAACTGGGGCACAAGCTTAATGGTGGA
GGAGGTTCTGGAGGCGGTGGAAGTGGTGGCGGAGGTAGCGTCGACAACCACGACCAGGAATTTGACCCTC
CAAAGGTTTACCCACCTGTCCCAGCTGAGAAGAGGAAGCCCATCCGGGTGCTGTCTCTCTTTGATGGAAT
CGCTACAGGGCTCCTGGTGCTGAAGGACTTGGGCATTCAGGTGGACCGCTACATTGCCTCGGAGGTGTGT
GAGGACTCCATCACGGTGGGCATGGTGCGGCACCAGGGGAAGATCATGTACGTCGGGGACGTCCGCAGCG
TCACACAGAAGCATATCCAGGAGTGGGGCCCATTCGATCTGGTGATTGGGGGCAGTCCCTGCAATGACCT
CTCCATCGTCAACCCTGCTCGCAAGGGCCTCTACGAGGGCACTGGCCGGCTCTTCTTTGAGTTCTACCGC
CTCCTGCATGATGCGCGGCCCAAGGAGGGAGATGATCGCCCCTTCTTCTGGCTCTTTGAGAATGTGGTGG
CCATGGGCGTTAGTGACAAGAGGGACATCTCGCGATTTCTCGAGTCCAACCCTGTGATGATTGATGCCAA
AGAAGTGTCAGCTGCACACAGGGCCCGCTACTTCTGGGGTAACCTTCCCGGTATGAACAGGCCGTTGGCA
TCCACTGTGAATGATAAGCTGGAGCTGCAGGAGTGTCTGGAGCATGGCAGGATAGCCAAGTTCAGCAAAG
TGAGGACCATTACTACGAGGTCAAACTCCATAAAGCAGGGCAAAGACCAGCATTTTCCTGTCTTCATGAA
TGAGAAAGAGGACATCTTATGGTGCACTGAAATGGAAAGGGTATTTGGTTTCCCAGTCCACTATACTGAC
GTCTCCAACATGAGCCGCTTGGCGAGGCAGAGACTGCTGGGCCGGTCATGGAGCGTGCCAGTCATCCGCC
ACCTCTTCGCTCCGCTGAAGGAGTATTTTGCGTGTGTGTAATAGATGCATGGCCGGCCTTAATTAAACGC
GTCTCGAGGGAATTCCGATAATCAACCTCTGGATTACAAAATTTGTGAAAGATTGACTGGTATTCTTAAC
TATGTTGCTCCTTTTACGCTATGTGGATACGCTGCTTTAATGCCTTTGTATCATGCTATTGCTTCCCGTA
TGGCTTTCATTTTCTCCTCCTTGTATAAATCCTGGTTGCTGTCTCTTTATGAGGAGTTGTGGCCCGTTGT
CAGGCAACGTGGCGTGGTGTGCACTGTGTTTGCTGACGCAACCCCCACTGGTTGGGGCATTGCCACCACC
TGTCAGCTCCTTTCCGGGACTTTCGCTTTCCCCCTCCCTATTGCCACGGCGGAACTCATCGCCGCCTGCC
TTGCCCGCTGCTGGACAGGGGCTCGGCTGTTGGGCACTGACAATTCCGTGGTGTTGTCGGGGAAGCTGAC
GTCCTTTCCATGGCTGCTCGCCTGTGTTGCCACCTGGATTCTGCGCGGGACGTCCTTCTGCTACGTCCCT
TCGGCCCTCAATCCAGCGGACCTTCCTTCCCGCGGCCTGCTGCCGGCTCTGCGGCCTCTTCCGCGTCTTC
GCCTTCGCCCTCAGACGAGTCGGATCTCCCTTTGGGCCGCCTCCCCGCATCGGGAATTCGAGCTCGGTAC
CTTTAAGACCAATGACTTACAAGGCAGCTGTAGATCTTAGCCACTTTTTAAAAGAAAAGGGGGGACTGGA
AGGGCTAATTCACTCCCAACGAAGACAAGATCTGCTTTTTGCTTGTACTGGGTCTCTCTGGTTAGACCAG
ATCTGAGCCTGGGAGCTCTCTGGCTAACTAGGGAACCCACTGCTTAAGCCTCAATAAAGCTTGCCTTGAG
TGCTTCAAGTAGTGTGTGCCCGTCTGTTGTGTGACTCTGGTAACTAGAGATCCCTCAGACCCTTTTAGTC
AGTGTGGAAAATCTCTAGCAGCATCTAGCTAGAATTAATTCCGTGTATTCTATAGTGTCACCTAAATCGT
ATGTGTATGATACATAAGGTTATGTATTAATTGTAGCCGCGTTCTAACGACAATATGTACAAGCCTAATT
GTGTAGCATCTGGCTTACTGAAGCAGACCCTATCATCTCTCTCGTAAACTGCCGTCAGAGTCGGTTTGGT
TGGACGAACCTTCTGAGTTTCTGGTAACGCCGTCCCGCACCCGGAAATGGTCAGCGAACCAATCAGCAGG
GTCATCGCTAGCCTAGGCTTTTGCGTCGAGACGTACCCAATTCGCCCTATAGTGAGTCGTATTACGCGCG
CTCACTGGCCGTCGTTTTACAACGTCGTGACTGGGAAAACCCTGGCGTTACCCAACTTAATCGCCTTGCA
GCACATCCCCCTTTCGCCAGCTGGCGTAATAGCGAAGAGGCCCGCACCGATCGCCCTTCCCAACAGTTGC
GCAGCCTGAATGGCGAATGGCGCG
[124 nt withheld, positions 10315-10438]
C
[91 nt withheld, positions 10440-10530]
A
[49 nt withheld, positions 10532-10580]
CCTTTGACGTTGGAGTCCACGTTCTTT
[37 nt withheld, positions 10608-10644]
ACCCTATCTCGGTCTATTCTTTTGATTTATAAGGGATTTTGCCGATTTCGGCCTATTGGTTAAAAAATGA
GCTGATTTAACAAAAATTTAACGCGAATTTTAACAAAATATTAACGTTTACAATTTCCCAGGTGGCACTT
TTCGGGGAAATGTGCGCGGAACCCCTATTTGTTTATTTTTCTAAATACATTCAAATATGTATCCGCTCAT
GAGACAATAACCCTGATAAATGCTTCAATAATATTGAAAAAGGAAGAGTATGAGTATTCAACATTTCCGT
GTCGCCCTTATTCCCTTTTTTGCGGCATTTTGCCTTCCTGTTTTTGCTCACCCAGAAACGCTGGTGAAAG
TAAAAGATGCTGAAGATCAGTTGGGTGCACGAGTGGGTTACATCGAACTGGATCTCAACAGCGGTAAGAT
CCTTGAGAGTTTTCGCCCCGAAGAACGTTTTCCAATGATGAGCACTTTTAAAGTTCTGCTATGTGGCGCG
GTATTATCCCGTATTGACGCCGGGCAAGAGCAACTCGGTCGCCGCATACACTATTCTCAGAATGACTTGG
TTGAGTACTCACCAGTCACAGAAAAGCATCTTACGGATGGCATGACAGTAAGAGAATTATGCAGTGCTGC
CATAACCATGAGTGATAACACTGCGGCCAACTTACTTCTGACAACGATCGGAGGACCGAAGGAGCTAACC
GCTTTTTTGCACAACATGGGGGATCATGTAACTCGCCTTGATCGTTGGGAACCGGAGCTGAATGAAGCCA
TACCAAACGACGAGCGTGACACCACGATGCCTGTAGCAATGGCAACAACGTTGCGCAAACTATTAACTGG
CGAACTACTTACTCTAGCTTCCCGGCAACAATTAATAGACTGGATGGAGGCGGATAAAGTTGCAGGACCA
CTTCTGCGCTCGGCCCTTCCGGCTGGCTGGTTTATTGCTGATAAATCTGGAGCCGGTGAGCGTGGGTCTC
GCGGTATCATTGCAGCACTGGGGCCAGATGGTAAGCCCTCCCGTATCGTAGTTATCTACACGACGGGGAG
TCAGGCAACTATGGATGAACGAAATAGACAGATCGCTGAGATAGGTGCCTCACTGATTAAGCATTGGTAA
CTGTCAGACCAAGTTTACTCATATATACTTTAGATTGATTTAAAACTTCATTTTTAATTTAAAAGGATCT
AGGTGAAGATCCTTTTTGATAATCTCATGACCAAAATCCCTTAACGTGAGTTTTCGTTCCACTGAGCGTC
AGACCCCGTAGAAAAGATCAAAGGATCTTCTTGAGATCCTTTTTTTCTGCGCGTAATCTGCTGCTTGCAA
ACAAAAAAACCACCGCTACCAGCGGTGGTTTGTTTGCCGGATCAAGAGCTACCAACTCTTTTTCCGAAGG
TAACTGGCTTCAGCAGAGCGCAGATACCAAATACTGTCCTTCTAGTGTAGCCGTAGTTAGGCCACCACTT
CAAGAACTCTGTAGCACCGCCTACATACCTCGCTCTGCTAATCCTGTTACCAGTGGCTGCTGCCAGTGGC
GATAAGTCGTGTCTTACCGGGTTGGACTCAAGACGATAGTTACCGGATAAGGCGCAGCGGTCGGGCTGAA
CGGGGGGTTCGTGCACACAGCCCAGCTTGGAGCGAACGACCTACACCGAACTGAGATACCTACAGCGTGA
GCTATGAGAAAGCGCCACGCTTCCCGAAGGGAGAAAGGCGGACAGGTATCCGGTAAGCGGCAGGGTCGGA
ACAGGAGAGCGCACGAGGGAGCTTCCAGGGGGAAACGCCTGGTATCTTTATAGTCCTGTCGGGTTTCGCC
ACCTCTGACTTGAGCGTCGATTTTTGTGATGCTCGTCAGGGGGGCGGAGCCTATGGAAAAACGCCAGCAA
CGCGGCCTTTTTACGGTTCCTGGCCTTTTGCTGGCCTTTTGCTCACATGTTCTTTCCTGCGTTATCCCCT
GATTCTGTGGATAACCGTATTACCGCCTTTGAGTGAGCTGATACCGCTCGCCGCAGCCGAACGACCGAGC
GCAGCGAGTCAGTGAGCGAGGAAGCGGAAGAGCGCCCAATACGCAAACCGCCTCTCCCCGCGCGTTGGCC
GATTCATTAATGCAGCTGGCACGACAGGTTTCCCGACTGGAAAGCGGGCAGTGAGCGCAACGCAATTAAT
GTGAGTTAGCTCACTCATTAGGCACCCCAGGCTTTACACTTTATGCTTCCGGCTCGTATGTTGTGTGGAA
TTGTGAGCGGATAACAATTTCACACAGGAAACAGCTATGACCATGATTACGCCAAGCGCGCAATTAACCC
TCACTAAAGGGAACAAAAGCTGGAGCTGC
Features (pLannotate 1.2.2; 27 found; start..end, strand, type, name):
     82..461     +  enhancer       CMV enhancer: human cytomegalovirus immediate early enhancer
    462..665     +  promoter       CMV promoter: human cytomegalovirus (CMV) immediate early promoter
    680..860     +  LTR            5' LTR (truncated): truncated 5' long terminal repeat (LTR) from HIV-1
    904..1029    +  misc_feature   HIV-1 Ψ: packaging signal of human immunodeficiency virus type 1
   1013..1376    +  CDS            HIV-1 gag (fragment): gag protein from human immunodeficiency virus 1; gag
   1471..1807    +  ncRNA          RRE: Accession: RF00036 - HIV Rev response element
   1843..2232    +  CDS            env (fragment): ENV_HV1H2 - Experimental evidence at protein level: Swiss-Prot protein existence level 1. [Transmembrane protein gp41]: Acts as a class I viral fusion protein. Under the current model, the protein has at least 3 conformational states: pre-fusion native state, pre-hairpin intermediate state, and post-fusion hairpin state. During fusion of viral and target intracellular membranes, the coiled coil regions (heptad repeats) assume a trimer-of-hairpins structure, positioning the fusion peptide in close proximity to the C-terminal region of the ectodomain. The formation of this structure appears to d
   2250..2367    +  misc_feature   cPPT/CTS: central polypurine tract and central termination sequence of HIV-1
   2406..2905    +  promoter       PGK promoter: mouse phosphoglycerate kinase 1 promoter
   2970..7073    +  CDS            Cas9: Cas9 (Csn1) endonuclease from the Streptococcus pyogenes Type II CRISPR/Cas system generates RNA-guided double strand breaks in DNA
   7209..7904    +  CDS            TagBFP: TagBFP is a basic (constitutively fluorescent) blue fluorescent protein published in 2008, derived from Entacmaea quadricolor. It is reported to be a very rapidly-maturing monomer with very low acid sensitivity.
   7956..8858    +  CDS            DNMT3A catalytic domain: catalytic domain of DNA methyltransferase 3A
   8910..9498    +  misc_feature   WPRE: woodchuck hepatitis virus posttranscriptional regulatory element
   9517..9585    +  CDS            nef (fragment): NEF_HV1Z2 - Experimental evidence at protein level: Swiss-Prot protein existence level 1. Extracellular Nef protein targets CD4(+) T-lymphocytes for apoptosis by interacting with CXCR4 surface receptors. From Human immunodeficiency virus type 1 group M subtype D (isolate Z2/CDC-Z34) (HIV-1).
   9587..9820    +  LTR            3' LTR (ΔU3): self-inactivating 3' long terminal repeat (LTR) from HIV-1
   9849..9867    -  promoter       SP6 promoter: promoter for bacteriophage SP6 RNA polymerase
  10126..10144   -  promoter       T7 promoter: promoter for bacteriophage T7 RNA polymerase
  10152..10307   +  CDS            lacZα (fragment): LacZα fragment of β-galactosidase; lacZ fragment
  10315..10770   +  rep_origin     f1 ori (sequence partly withheld): f1 bacteriophage origin of replication; arrow indicates direction of (+) strand synthesis
  10799..10903   +  promoter       AmpR promoter: bla
  10904..11764   +  CDS            AmpR: β-lactamase; bla; confers resistance to ampicillin, carbenicillin, and related antibiotics
  11935..12523   +  rep_origin     ori: high-copy-number ColE1/pMB1/pBR322/pUC origin of replication
  12706..12798   +  CDS            lacI (fragment): lac repressor; lacI; The lac repressor binds to the lac operator to inhibit transcription in E. coli. This inhibition can be relieved by adding lactose or isopropyl-β-D-thiogalactopyranoside (IPTG).
  12811..12832   +  protein_bind   CAP binding site: CAP binding activates transcription in the presence of cAMP. E. coli catabolite activator protein
  12847..12877   +  promoter       lac promoter: promoter for the E. coli lac operon
  12881..12903   +  protein_bind   lac operator (fragment): The lac repressor binds to the lac operator to inhibit transcription in E. coli. This inhibition can be relieved by adding lactose or isopropyl-β-D-thiogalactopyranoside (IPTG). lac repressor encoded by lacI
  12946..12964   +  promoter       T3 promoter: promoter for bacteriophage T3 RNA polymerase
