>Addgene plasmid #66819 | pCCL-PGK-SPdCas9-BFP-DNMT3A | addgene full sequence | sequence record 213289 | Addgene NGS Result
AAGCTTGGCCATTGCATACGTTGTATCCATATCATAATATGTACATTTATATTGGCTCATGTCCAACATT
ACCGCCATGTTGACATTGATTATTGACTAGTTATTAATAGTAATCAATTACGGGGTCATTAGTTCATAGC
CCATATATGGAGTTCCGCGTTACATAACTTACGGTAAATGGCCCGCCTGGCTGACCGCCCAACGACCCCC
GCCCATTGACGTCAATAATGACGTATGTTCCCATAGTAACGCCAATAGGGACTTTCCATTGACGTCAATG
GGTGGAGTATTTACGGTAAACTGCCCACTTGGCAGTACATCAAGTGTATCATATGCCAAGTACGCCCCCT
ATTGACGTCAATGACGGTAAATGGCCCGCCTGGCATTATGCCCAGTACATGACCTTATGGGACTTTCCTA
CTTGGCAGTACATCTACGTATTAGTCATCGCTATTACCATGGTGATGCGGTTTTGGCAGTACATCAATGG
GCGTGGATAGCGGTTTGACTCACGGGGATTTCCAAGTCTCCACCCCATTGACGTCAATGGGAGTTTGTTT
TGGCACCAAAATCAACGGGACTTTCCAAAATGTCGTAACAACTCCGCCCCATTGACGCAAATGGGCGGTA
GGCGTGTACGGTGGGAGGTCTATATAAGCAGAGCTCGTTTAGTGAACCGGGGTCTCTCTGGTTAGACCAG
ATCTGAGCCTGGGAGCTCTCTGGCTAACTAGGGAACCCACTGCTTAAGCCTCAATAAAGCTTGCCTTGAG
TGCTTCAAGTAGTGTGTGCCCGTCTGTTGTGTGACTCTGGTAACTAGAGATCCCTCAGACCCTTTTAGTC
AGTGTGGAAAATCTCTAGCAGTGGCGCCCGAACAGGGACTTGAAAGCGAAAGGGAAACCAGAGGAGCTCT
CTCGACGCAGGACTCGGCTTGCTGAAGCGCGCACGGCAAGAGGCGAGGGGCGGCGACTGGTGAGTACGCC
AAAAATTTTGACTAGCGGAGGCTAGAAGGAGAGAGATGGGTGCGAGAGCGTCAGTATTAAGCGGGGGAGA
ATTAGATCGCGATGGGAAAAAATTCGGTTAAGGCCAGGGGGAAAGAAAAAATATAAATTAAAACATATAG
TATGGGCAAGCAGGGAGCTAGAACGATTCGCAGTTAATCCTGGCCTGTTAGAAACATCAGAAGGCTGTAG
ACAAATACTGGGACAGCTACAACCATCCCTTCAGACAGGATCAGAAGAACTTAGATCATTATATAATACA
GTAGCAACCCTCTATTGTGTGCATCAAAGGATAGAGATAAAAGACACCAAGGAAGCTTTAGACAAGATAG
AGGAAGAGCAAAACAAAAGTAAGACCACCGCACAGCAAGCGGCCGCTGATCTTCAGACCTGGAGGAGGAG
ATATGAGGGACAATTGGAGAAGTGAATTATATAAATATAAAGTAGTAAAAATTGAACCATTAGGAGTAGC
ACCCACCAAGGCAAAGAGAAGAGTGGTGCAGAGAGAAAAAAGAGCAGTGGGAATAGGAGCTTTGTTCCTT
GGGTTCTTGGGAGCAGCAGGAAGCACTATGGGCGCAGCGTCAATGACGCTGACGGTACAGGCCAGACAAT
TATTGTCTGGTATAGTGCAGCAGCAGAACAATTTGCTGAGGGCTATTGAGGCGCAACAGCATCTGTTGCA
ACTCACAGTCTGGGGCATCAAGCAGCTCCAGGCAAGAATCCTGGCTGTGGAAAGATACCTAAAGGATCAA
CAGCTCCTGGGGATTTGGGGTTGCTCTGGAAAACTCATTTGCACCACTGCTGTGCCTTGGAATGCTAGTT
GGAGTAATAAATCTCTGGAACAGATTTGGAATCACACGACCTGGATGGAGTGGGACAGAGAAATTAACAA
TTACACAAGCTTAATACACTCCTTAATTGAAGAATCGCAAAACCAGCAAGAAAAGAATGAACAAGAATTA
TTGGAATTAGATAAATGGGCAAGTTTGTGGAATTGGTTTAACATAACAAATTGGCTGTGGTATATAAAAT
TATTCATAATGATAGTAGGAGGCTTGGTAGGTTTAAGAATAGTTTTTGCTGTACTTTCTATAGTGAATAG
AGTTAGGCAGGGATATTCACCATTATCGTTTCAGACCCACCTCCCAACCCCGAGGGGACCCGACAGGCCC
GAAGGAATAGAAGAAGAAGGTGGAGAGAGAGACAGAGACAGATCCATTCGATTAGTGAACGGATCTCGAC
GGTATCGGTTAACTTTTAAAAGAAAAGGGGGGATTGGGGGGTACAGTGCAGGGGAAAGAATAGTAGACAT
AATAGCAACAGACATACAAACTAAAGAATTACAAAAACAAATTACAAAAATTCAAAATTTTATCGATCAC
GAGACTAGCCTCGACGATGGTCGAGTACCGGGTAGGGGAGGCGCTTTTCCCAAGGCAGTCTGGAGCATGC
GCTTTAGCAGCCCCGCTGGGCACTTGGCGCTACACAAGTGGCCTCTGGCCTCGCACACATTCCACATCCA
CCGGTAGGCGCCAACCGGCTCCGTTCTTTGGTGGCCCCTTCGCGCCACCTTCTACTCCTCCCCTAGTCAG
GAAGTTCCCCCCCGCCCCGCAGCTCGCGTCGTGCAGGACGTGACAAATGGAAGTAGCACGTCTCACTAGT
CTCGTGCAGATGGACAGCACCGCTGAGCAATGGAAGCGGGTAGGCCTTTGGGGCAGCGGCCAATAGCAGC
TTTGCTCCTTCGCTTTCTGGGCTCAGAGGCTGGGAAGGGGTGGGTCCGGGGGCGGGCTCAGGGGCGGGCT
CAGGGGCGGGGCGGGCGCCCGAAGGTCCTCCGGAGGCCCGGCATTCTGCACGCTTCAAAAGCGCACGTCT
GCCGCGCTGTTCTCCTCTTCCTCATCTCCGGGCCTTTCGACCTCTAGCGGGATCCGGCGCGTCTGCAGGA
TATCAAGCTTGCGGTACCGCGGGCCCGGCCACCATGGACAAGAAGTACAGCATCGGCCTGGCCATCGGCA
CCAACTCTGTGGGCTGGGCCGTGATCACCGACGAGTACAAGGTGCCCAGCAAGAAATTCAAGGTGCTGGG
CAACACCGACCGGCACAGCATCAAGAAGAACCTGATCGGCGCCCTGCTGTTCGACAGCGGAGAAACAGCC
GAGGCCACCCGGCTGAAGAGAACCGCCAGAAGAAGATACACCAGACGGAAGAACCGGATCTGCTATCTGC
AAGAGATCTTCAGCAACGAGATGGCCAAGGTGGACGACAGCTTCTTCCACAGACTGGAAGAGTCCTTCCT
GGTGGAAGAGGATAAGAAGCACGAGCGGCACCCCATCTTCGGCAACATCGTGGACGAGGTGGCCTACCAC
GAGAAGTACCCCACCATCTACCACCTGAGAAAGAAACTGGTGGACAGCACCGACAAGGCCGACCTGCGGC
TGATCTATCTGGCCCTGGCCCACATGATCAAGTTCCGGGGCCACTTCCTGATCGAGGGCGACCTGAACCC
CGACAACAGCGACGTGGACAAGCTGTTCATCCAGCTGGTGCAGACCTACAACCAGCTGTTCGAGGAAAAC
CCCATCAACGCCAGCGGCGTGGACGCCAAGGCCATCCTGTCTGCCAGACTGAGCAAGAGCAGACGGCTGG
AAAATCTGATCGCCCAGCTGCCCGGCGAGAAGAAGAATGGCCTGTTCGGCAACCTGATTGCCCTGAGCCT
GGGCCTGACCCCCAACTTCAAGAGCAACTTCGACCTGGCCGAGGATGCCAAACTGCAGCTGAGCAAGGAC
ACCTACGACGACGACCTGGACAACCTGCTGGCCCAGATCGGCGACCAGTACGCCGACCTGTTTCTGGCCG
CCAAGAACCTGTCCGACGCCATCCTGCTGAGCGACATCCTGAGAGTGAACACCGAGATCACCAAGGCCCC
CCTGAGCGCCTCTATGATCAAGAGATACGACGAGCACCACCAGGACCTGACCCTGCTGAAAGCTCTCGTG
CGGCAGCAGCTGCCTGAGAAGTACAAAGAGATTTTCTTCGACCAGAGCAAGAACGGCTACGCCGGCTACA
TCGATGGCGGAGCCAGCCAGGAAGAGTTCTACAAGTTCATCAAGCCCATCCTGGAAAAGATGGACGGCAC
CGAGGAACTGCTCGTGAAGCTGAACAGAGAGGACCTGCTGCGGAAGCAGCGGACCTTCGACAACGGCAGC
ATCCCCCACCAGATCCACCTGGGAGAGCTGCACGCCATTCTGCGGCGGCAGGAAGATTTTTACCCATTCC
TGAAGGACAACCGGGAAAAGATCGAGAAGATCCTGACCTTCCGCATCCCCTACTACGTGGGCCCTCTGGC
CAGGGGAAACAGCAGATTCGCCTGGATGACCAGAAAGAGCGAGGAAACCATCACCCCCTGGAACTTCGAG
GAAGTGGTGGACAAGGGCGCCAGCGCCCAGAGCTTCATCGAGCGGATGACCAACTTCGATAAGAACCTGC
CCAACGAGAAGGTGCTGCCCAAGCACAGCCTGCTGTACGAGTACTTCACCGTGTACAACGAGCTGACCAA
AGTGAAATACGTGACCGAGGGAATGAGAAAGCCCGCCTTCCTGAGCGGCGAGCAGAAAAAAGCCATCGTG
GACCTGCTGTTCAAGACCAACCGGAAAGTGACCGTGAAGCAGCTGAAAGAGGACTACTTCAAGAAAATCG
AGTGCTTCGACTCCGTGGAAATCTCCGGCGTGGAAGATCGGTTCAACGCCTCCCTGGGCACATACCACGA
TCTGCTGAAAATTATCAAGGACAAGGACTTCCTGGACAATGAGGAAAACGAGGACATTCTGGAAGATATC
GTGCTGACCCTGACACTGTTTGAGGACAGAGAGATGATCGAGGAACGGCTGAAAACCTATGCCCACCTGT
TCGACGACAAAGTGATGAAGCAGCTGAAGCGGCGGAGATACACCGGCTGGGGCAGGCTGAGCCGGAAGCT
GATCAACGGCATCCGGGACAAGCAGTCCGGCAAGACAATCCTGGATTTCCTGAAGTCCGACGGCTTCGCC
AACAGAAACTTCATGCAGCTGATCCACGACGACAGCCTGACCTTTAAAGAGGACATCCAGAAAGCCCAGG
TGTCCGGCCAGGGCGATAGCCTGCACGAGCACATTGCCAATCTGGCCGGCAGCCCCGCCATTAAGAAGGG
CATCCTGCAGACAGTGAAGGTGGTGGACGAGCTCGTGAAAGTGATGGGCCGGCACAAGCCCGAGAACATC
GTGATCGAAATGGCCAGAGAGAACCAGACCACCCAGAAGGGACAGAAGAACAGCCGCGAGAGAATGAAGC
GGATCGAAGAGGGCATCAAAGAGCTGGGCAGCCAGATCCTGAAAGAACACCCCGTGGAAAACACCCAGCT
GCAGAACGAGAAGCTGTACCTGTACTACCTGCAGAATGGGCGGGATATGTACGTGGACCAGGAACTGGAC
ATCAACCGGCTGTCCGACTACGATGTGGACGCTATCGTGCCTCAGAGCTTTCTGAAGGACGACTCCATCG
ATAACAAAGTGCTGACTCGGAGCGACAAGAACCGGGGCAAGAGCGACAACGTGCCCTCCGAAGAGGTCGT
GAAGAAGATGAAGAACTACTGGCGCCAGCTGCTGAATGCCAAGCTGATTACCCAGAGGAAGTTCGACAAT
CTGACCAAGGCCGAGAGAGGCGGCCTGAGCGAACTGGATAAGGCCGGCTTCATCAAGAGACAGCTGGTGG
AAACCCGGCAGATCACAAAGCACGTGGCACAGATCCTGGACTCCCGGATGAACACTAAGTACGACGAGAA
CGACAAACTGATCCGGGAAGTGAAAGTGATCACCCTGAAGTCCAAGCTGGTGTCCGATTTCCGGAAGGAT
TTCCAGTTTTACAAAGTGCGCGAGATCAACAACTACCACCACGCCCACGACGCCTACCTGAACGCCGTCG
TGGGAACCGCCCTGATCAAAAAGTACCCTAAGCTGGAAAGCGAGTTCGTGTACGGCGACTACAAGGTGTA
CGACGTGCGGAAGATGATCGCCAAGAGCGAGCAGGAAATCGGCAAGGCTACCGCCAAGTACTTCTTCTAC
AGCAACATCATGAACTTTTTCAAGACCGAGATTACCCTGGCCAACGGCGAGATCCGGAAGCGGCCTCTGA
TCGAGACAAACGGCGAAACAGGCGAGATCGTGTGGGATAAGGGCCGGGACTTTGCCACCGTGCGGAAAGT
GCTGTCTATGCCCCAAGTGAATATCGTGAAAAAGACCGAGGTGCAGACAGGCGGCTTCAGCAAAGAGTCT
ATCCTGCCCAAGAGGAACAGCGACAAGCTGATCGCCAGAAAGAAGGACTGGGACCCTAAGAAGTACGGCG
GCTTCGACAGCCCCACCGTGGCCTATTCTGTGCTGGTGGTGGCCAAAGTGGAAAAGGGCAAGTCCAAGAA
ACTGAAGAGTGTGAAAGAGCTGCTGGGGATCACCATCATGGAAAGAAGCAGCTTCGAGAAGAATCCCATC
GACTTTCTGGAAGCCAAGGGCTACAAAGAAGTGAAAAAGGACCTGATCATCAAGCTGCCTAAGTACTCCC
TGTTCGAGCTGGAAAACGGCCGGAAGAGAATGCTGGCCTCTGCCGGCGAACTGCAGAAGGGAAACGAACT
GGCCCTGCCCTCCAAATATGTGAACTTCCTGTACCTGGCCAGCCACTATGAGAAGCTGAAGGGCTCCCCC
GAGGATAATGAGCAGAAACAGCTGTTTGTGGAACAGCACAAACACTACCTGGACGAGATCATCGAGCAGA
TCAGCGAGTTCTCCAAGAGAGTGATCCTGGCCGACGCTAATCTGGACAAGGTGCTGAGCGCCTACAACAA
GCACAGAGACAAGCCTATCAGAGAGCAGGCCGAGAATATCATCCACCTGTTTACCCTGACCAATCTGGGA
GCCCCTGCCGCCTTCAAGTACTTTGACACCACCATCGACCGGAAGAGGTACACCAGCACCAAAGAGGTGC
TGGACGCCACCCTGATCCACCAGAGCATCACCGGCCTGTACGAGACACGGATCGACCTGTCTCAGCTGGG
AGGCGACGCCTATCCCTATGACGTGCCCGATTATGCCAGCCTGGGCAGCGGCTCCCCCAAGAAAAAACGC
AAGGTGGAAGATCCTAAGAAAAAGCGGAAAGTGGACGGCATTGGTAGTGGGAGCAACGGCAGCAGCGGAT
CCAGCGAGCTGATTAAGGAGAACATGCACATGAAGCTGTACATGGAGGGCACCGTGGACAACCATCACTT
CAAGTGCACATCCGAGGGCGAAGGCAAGCCCTACGAGGGCACCCAGACCATGAGAATCAAGGTGGTCGAG
GGCGGCCCTCTCCCCTTCGCCTTCGACATCCTGGCTACTAGCTTCCTCTACGGCAGCAAGACCTTCATCA
ACCACACCCAGGGCATCCCCGACTTCTTCAAGCAGTCCTTCCCTGAGGGCTTCACATGGGAGAGAGTCAC
CACATACGAAGACGGGGGCGTGCTGACCGCTACCCAGGACACCAGCCTCCAGGACGGCTGCCTCATCTAC
AACGTCAAGATCAGAGGGGTGAACTTCACATCCAACGGCCCTGTGATGCAGAAGAAAACACTCGGCTGGG
AGGCCTTCACCGAGACGCTGTACCCCGCTGACGGCGGCCTGGAAGGCAGAAACGACATGGCCCTGAAGCT
CGTGGGCGGGAGCCATCTGATCGCAAACATCAAGACCACATATAGATCCAAGAAACCCGCTAAGAACCTC
AAGATGCCTGGCGTCTACTATGTGGACTACAGACTGGAAAGAATCAAGGAGGCCAACAACGAGACCTACG
TCGAGCAGCACGAGGTGGCAGTGGCCAGATACTGCGACCTCCCTAGCAAACTGGGGCACAAGCTTAATGG
TGGAGGAGGTTCTGGAGGCGGTGGAAGTGGTGGCGGAGGTAGCGTCGACAACCACGACCAGGAATTTGAC
CCTCCAAAGGTTTACCCACCTGTCCCAGCTGAGAAGAGGAAGCCCATCCGGGTGCTGTCTCTCTTTGATG
GAATCGCTACAGGGCTCCTGGTGCTGAAGGACTTGGGCATTCAGGTGGACCGCTACATTGCCTCGGAGGT
GTGTGAGGACTCCATCACGGTGGGCATGGTGCGGCACCAGGGGAAGATCATGTACGTCGGGGACGTCCGC
AGCGTCACACAGAAGCATATCCAGGAGTGGGGCCCATTCGATCTGGTGATTGGGGGCAGTCCCTGCAATG
ACCTCTCCATCGTCAACCCTGCTCGCAAGGGCCTCTACGAGGGCACTGGCCGGCTCTTCTTTGAGTTCTA
CCGCCTCCTGCATGATGCGCGGCCCAAGGAGGGAGATGATCGCCCCTTCTTCTGGCTCTTTGAGAATGTG
GTGGCCATGGGCGTTAGTGACAAGAGGGACATCTCGCGATTTCTCGAGTCCAACCCTGTGATGATTGATG
CCAAAGAAGTGTCAGCTGCACACAGGGCCCGCTACTTCTGGGGTAACCTTCCCGGTATGAACAGGCCGTT
GGCATCCACTGTGAATGATAAGCTGGAGCTGCAGGAGTGTCTGGAGCATGGCAGGATAGCCAAGTTCAGC
AAAGTGAGGACCATTACTACGAGGTCAAACTCCATAAAGCAGGGCAAAGACCAGCATTTTCCTGTCTTCA
TGAATGAGAAAGAGGACATCTTATGGTGCACTGAAATGGAAAGGGTATTTGGTTTCCCAGTCCACTATAC
TGACGTCTCCAACATGAGCCGCTTGGCGAGGCAGAGACTGCTGGGCCGGTCATGGAGCGTGCCAGTCATC
CGCCACCTCTTCGCTCCGCTGAAGGAGTATTTTGCGTGTGTGTAATAGATGCATGGCCGGCCTTAATTAA
ACGCGTCTCGAGGGAATTCCGATAATCAACCTCTGGATTACAAAATTTGTGAAAGATTGACTGGTATTCT
TAACTATGTTGCTCCTTTTACGCTATGTGGATACGCTGCTTTAATGCCTTTGTATCATGCTATTGCTTCC
CGTATGGCTTTCATTTTCTCCTCCTTGTATAAATCCTGGTTGCTGTCTCTTTATGAGGAGTTGTGGCCCG
TTGTCAGGCAACGTGGCGTGGTGTGCACTGTGTTTGCTGACGCAACCCCCACTGGTTGGGGCATTGCCAC
CACCTGTCAGCTCCTTTCCGGGACTTTCGCTTTCCCCCTCCCTATTGCCACGGCGGAACTCATCGCCGCC
TGCCTTGCCCGCTGCTGGACAGGGGCTCGGCTGTTGGGCACTGACAATTCCGTGGTGTTGTCGGGGAAGC
TGACGTCCTTTCCATGGCTGCTCGCCTGTGTTGCCACCTGGATTCTGCGCGGGACGTCCTTCTGCTACGT
CCCTTCGGCCCTCAATCCAGCGGACCTTCCTTCCCGCGGCCTGCTGCCGGCTCTGCGGCCTCTTCCGCGT
CTTCGCCTTCGCCCTCAGACGAGTCGGATCTCCCTTTGGGCCGCCTCCCCGCATCGGGAATTCGAGCTCG
GTACCTTTAAGACCAATGACTTACAAGGCAGCTGTAGATCTTAGCCACTTTTTAAAAGAAAAGGGGGGAC
TGGAAGGGCTAATTCACTCCCAACGAAGACAAGATCTGCTTTTTGCTTGTACTGGGTCTCTCTGGTTAGA
CCAGATCTGAGCCTGGGAGCTCTCTGGCTAACTAGGGAACCCACTGCTTAAGCCTCAATAAAGCTTGCCT
TGAGTGCTTCAAGTAGTGTGTGCCCGTCTGTTGTGTGACTCTGGTAACTAGAGATCCCTCAGACCCTTTT
AGTCAGTGTGGAAAATCTCTAGCAGCATCTAGCTAGAATTAATTCCGTGTATTCTATAGTGTCACCTAAA
TCGTATGTGTATGATACATAAGGTTATGTATTAATTGTAGCCGCGTTCTAACGACAATATGTACAAGCCT
AATTGTGTAGCATCTGGCTTACTGAAGCAGACCCTATCATCTCTCTCGTAAACTGCCGTCAGAGTCGGTT
TGGTTGGACGAACCTTCTGAGTTTCTGGTAACGCCGTCCCGCACCCGGAAATGGTCAGCGAACCAATCAG
CAGGGTCATCGCTAGCCTAGGGACGTACCCAATTCGCCCTATAGTGAGTCGTATTACGCGCGCTCACTGG
CCGTCGTTTTACAACGTCGTGACTGGGAAAACCCTGGCGTTACCCAACTTAATCGCCTTGCAGCACATCC
CCCTTTCGCCAGCTGGCGTAATAGCGAAGAGGCCCGCACCGATCGCCCTTCCCAACAGTTGCGCAGCCTG
AATGGCGAATGGG
[124 nt withheld, positions 10304-10427]
C
[91 nt withheld, positions 10429-10519]
A
[49 nt withheld, positions 10521-10569]
CCTTTGACGTTGGAGTCCACGTTCTTT
[37 nt withheld, positions 10597-10633]
ACCCTATCTCGGTCTATTCTTTTGATTTATAAGGGATTTTGCCGATTTCGGCCTATTGGTTAAAAAATGA
GCTGATTTAACAAAAATTTAACGCGAATTTTAACAAAATATTAACGCTTACAATTTAGGTGGCACTTTTC
GGGGAAATGTGCGCGGAACCCCTATTTGTTTATTTTTCTAAATACATTCAAATATGTATCCGCTCATGAG
ACAATAACCCTGATAAATGCTTCAATAATATTGAAAAAGGAAGAGTATGAGTATTCAACATTTCCGTGTC
GCCCTTATTCCCTTTTTTGCGGCATTTTGCCTTCCTGTTTTTGCTCACCCAGAAACGCTGGTGAAAGTAA
AAGATGCTGAAGATCAGTTGGGTGCACGAGTGGGTTACATCGAACTGGATCTCAACAGCGGTAAGATCCT
TGAGAGTTTTCGCCCCGAAGAACGTTTTCCAATGATGAGCACTTTTAAAGTTCTGCTATGTGGCGCGGTA
TTATCCCGTATTGACGCCGGGCAAGAGCAACTCGGTCGCCGCATACACTATTCTCAGAATGACTTGGTTG
AGTACTCACCAGTCACAGAAAAGCATCTTACGGATGGCATGACAGTAAGAGAATTATGCAGTGCTGCCAT
AACCATGAGTGATAACACTGCGGCCAACTTACTTCTGACAACGATCGGAGGACCGAAGGAGCTAACCGCT
TTTTTGCACAACATGGGGGATCATGTAACTCGCCTTGATCGTTGGGAACCGGAGCTGAATGAAGCCATAC
CAAACGACGAGCGTGACACCACGATGCCTGTAGCAATGGCAACAACGTTGCGCAAACTATTAACTGGCGA
ACTACTTACTCTAGCTTCCCGGCAACAATTAATAGACTGGATGGAGGCGGATAAAGTTGCAGGACCACTT
CTGCGCTCGGCCCTTCCGGCTGGCTGGTTTATTGCTGATAAATCTGGAGCCGGTGAGCGTGGGTCTCGCG
GTATCATTGCAGCACTGGGGCCAGATGGTAAGCCCTCCCGTATCGTAGTTATCTACACGACGGGGAGTCA
GGCAACTATGGATGAACGAAATAGACAGATCGCTGAGATAGGTGCCTCACTGATTAAGCATTGGTAACTG
TCAGACCAAGTTTACTCATATATACTTTAGATTGATTTAAAACTTCATTTTTAATTTAAAAGGATCTAGG
TGAAGATCCTTTTTGATAATCTCATGACCAAAATCCCTTAACGTGAGTTTTCGTTCCACTGAGCGTCAGA
CCCCGTAGAAAAGATCAAAGGATCTTCTTGAGATCCTTTTTTTCTGCGCGTAATCTGCTGCTTGCAAACA
AAAAAACCACCGCTACCAGCGGTGGTTTGTTTGCCGGATCAAGAGCTACCAACTCTTTTTCCGAAGGTAA
CTGGCTTCAGCAGAGCGCAGATACCAAATACTGTTCTTCTAGTGTAGCCGTAGTTAGGCCACCACTTCAA
GAACTCTGTAGCACCGCCTACATACCTCGCTCTGCTAATCCTGTTACCAGTGGCTGCTGCCAGTGGCGAT
AAGTCGTGTCTTACCGGGTTGGACTCAAGACGATAGTTACCGGATAAGGCGCAGCGGTCGGGCTGAACGG
GGGGTTCGTGCACACAGCCCAGCTTGGAGCGAACGACCTACACCGAACTGAGATACCTACAGCGTGAGCT
ATGAGAAAGCGCCACGCTTCCCGAAGGGAGAAAGGCGGACAGGTATCCGGTAAGCGGCAGGGTCGGAACA
GGAGAGCGCACGAGGGAGCTTCCAGGGGGAAACGCCTGGTATCTTTATAGTCCTGTCGGGTTTCGCCACC
TCTGACTTGAGCGTCGATTTTTGTGATGCTCGTCAGGGGGGCGGAGCCTATGGAAAAACGCCAGCAACGC
GGCCTTTTTACGGTTCCTGGCCTTTTGCTGGCCTTTTGCTCACATGTTCTTTCCTGCGTTATCCCCTGAT
TCTGTGGATAACCGTATTACCGCCTTTGAGTGAGCTGATACCGCTCGCCGCAGCCGAACGACCGAGCGCA
GCGAGTCAGTGAGCGAGGAAGCGGAAGAGCGCCCAATACGCAAACCGCCTCTCCCCGCGCGTTGGCCGAT
TCATTAATGCAGCTGGCACGACAGGTTTCCCGACTGGAAAGCGGGCAGTGAGCGCAACGCAATTAATGTG
AGTTAGCTCACTCATTAGGCACCCCAGGCTTTACACTTTATGCTTCCGGCTCGTATGTTGTGTGGAATTG
TGAGCGGATAACAATTTCACACAGGAAACAGCTATGACCATGATTACGCCAAGCGCGCAATTAACCCTCA
CTAAAGGGAACAAAAGCTGGAGCTGC
Features (pLannotate 1.2.2; 27 found; start..end, strand, type, name):
     82..461     +  enhancer       CMV enhancer: human cytomegalovirus immediate early enhancer
    462..665     +  promoter       CMV promoter: human cytomegalovirus (CMV) immediate early promoter
    680..860     +  LTR            5' LTR (truncated): truncated 5' long terminal repeat (LTR) from HIV-1
    907..1032    +  misc_feature   HIV-1 Ψ: packaging signal of human immunodeficiency virus type 1
   1016..1379    +  CDS            HIV-1 gag (fragment): gag protein from human immunodeficiency virus 1; gag
   1525..1758    +  misc_feature   RRE: The Rev response element (RRE) of HIV-1 allows for Rev-dependent mRNA export from the nucleus to the cytoplasm.
   2135..2235    +  CDS            Rev (fragment): human immunodeficiency virus 1 (HIV-1) Rev protein; rev; enhances nuclear export of unspliced and incompletely spliced viral mRNAs
   2254..2371    +  misc_feature   cPPT/CTS: central polypurine tract and central termination sequence of HIV-1
   2410..2909    +  promoter       PGK promoter: mouse phosphoglycerate kinase 1 promoter
   2974..7077    +  CDS            Cas9: Cas9 (Csn1) endonuclease from the Streptococcus pyogenes Type II CRISPR/Cas system generates RNA-guided double strand breaks in DNA
   7213..7908    +  CDS            TagBFP: TagBFP is a basic (constitutively fluorescent) blue fluorescent protein published in 2008, derived from Entacmaea quadricolor. It is reported to be a very rapidly-maturing monomer with very low acid sensitivity.
   7960..8862    +  CDS            DNMT3A catalytic domain: catalytic domain of DNA methyltransferase 3A
   8914..9502    +  misc_feature   WPRE: woodchuck hepatitis virus posttranscriptional regulatory element
   9521..9589    +  CDS            nef (fragment): NEF_HV1Z2 - Experimental evidence at protein level: Swiss-Prot protein existence level 1. Extracellular Nef protein targets CD4(+) T-lymphocytes for apoptosis by interacting with CXCR4 surface receptors. From Human immunodeficiency virus type 1 group M subtype D (isolate Z2/CDC-Z34) (HIV-1).
   9591..9824    +  LTR            3' LTR (ΔU3): self-inactivating 3' long terminal repeat (LTR) from HIV-1
   9853..9871    -  promoter       SP6 promoter: promoter for bacteriophage SP6 RNA polymerase
  10118..10136   -  promoter       T7 promoter: promoter for bacteriophage T7 RNA polymerase
  10144..10299   +  CDS            lacZα (fragment): LacZα fragment of β-galactosidase; lacZ fragment
  10304..10732   +  rep_origin     f1 ori (sequence partly withheld): f1 bacteriophage origin of replication; arrow indicates direction of (+) strand synthesis
  10785..10889   +  promoter       AmpR promoter: bla
  10890..11750   +  CDS            AmpR: β-lactamase; bla; confers resistance to ampicillin, carbenicillin, and related antibiotics
  11921..12509   +  rep_origin     ori: high-copy-number ColE1/pMB1/pBR322/pUC origin of replication
  12692..12784   +  CDS            lacI (fragment): lac repressor; lacI; The lac repressor binds to the lac operator to inhibit transcription in E. coli. This inhibition can be relieved by adding lactose or isopropyl-β-D-thiogalactopyranoside (IPTG).
  12797..12818   +  protein_bind   CAP binding site: CAP binding activates transcription in the presence of cAMP. E. coli catabolite activator protein
  12833..12863   +  promoter       lac promoter: promoter for the E. coli lac operon
  12867..12889   +  protein_bind   lac operator (fragment): The lac repressor binds to the lac operator to inhibit transcription in E. coli. This inhibition can be relieved by adding lactose or isopropyl-β-D-thiogalactopyranoside (IPTG). lac repressor encoded by lacI
  12932..12950   +  promoter       T3 promoter: promoter for bacteriophage T3 RNA polymerase
