[The description below was written by a language model from this plasmid's Addgene catalogue record and pLannotate feature annotations shown in this document.]
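Description:
pCCL-PGK-SPdCas9-BFP-DNMT3A is a third-generation, self-inactivating HIV-1 lentiviral transfer plasmid of about 13 kb for mammalian expression of an RNA-guided DNA methyltransferase. In bacteria it is maintained through a high-copy ColE1/pUC-type origin and selected with ampicillin (AmpR/β-lactamase). The backbone also carries an f1 origin, remnants of the lac/lacZα region, and T3, T7 and SP6 phage promoters left over from the cloning vector. The viral portion begins with a CMV enhancer/promoter fused to a truncated 5' LTR, which allows Tat-independent transcription of the genomic RNA in packaging cells. This is followed by the Ψ packaging signal with a gag fragment, the Rev response element for Rev-dependent nuclear export, and the cPPT/CTS. A ΔU3 3' LTR closes the unit and inactivates LTR promoter activity after integration.

Between these elements, a PGK promoter (annotated as mouse) drives a single fusion open reading frame. It consists of Streptococcus pyogenes Cas9, described in the record as the catalytically dead dCas9 form although the automated annotation labels it simply Cas9, then TagBFP, then the catalytic domain of human DNMT3A. A WPRE downstream enhances transcript expression. The dCas9 part targets the fusion to loci specified by a guide RNA, which is not encoded on this plasmid and must be supplied separately. The DNMT3A domain deposits cytosine methylation there, and BFP allows expressing cells to be identified or sorted. No mammalian drug selection marker is annotated. The associated work used such constructs to characterise on-target and off-target methylation genome-wide. The depositor and sequencing-derived records differ by only 14 nt and show the same feature layout.
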