Addgene plasmid #66819: pCCL-PGK-SPdCas9-BFP-DNMT3A
Purpose: dCas9 fused to BFP and the human DNMT3A catalytic domain
Depositing lab: Yonglun Luo. Depositing organization: Aarhus University. Publication: Genome-wide determination of on-target and off-target characteristics for RNA-guided DNA methylation by dCas9 methyltransferases. Lin L, Liu Y, Xu F, Huang J, Daugaard TF, Petersen TS, Hansen B, Ye L, Zhou Q, Fang F, Yang L, Li S, Floe L, Jensen KT, Shrock E, Chen F, Yang H, Wang J, Liu X, Xu X, Bolund L, Nielsen AL, Luo Y. Gigascience. 2018 Mar 1;7(3):1-19. doi: 10.1093/gigascience/giy011. PubMed 29635374.
Backbone
  Vector backbone: 3rd Generation lentiviral vector
  Total vector size (bp): 12983
  Modifications to backbone: no
  Vector type: Mammalian Expression
Growth in bacteria
  Bacterial resistance: Ampicillin, 100 μg/mL
  Growth temperature: 37°C
  Growth strain: NEB Stable
  Copy number: High Copy
Gene/Insert
  Gene/Insert name: dSpCas9-BFP-DNMT3A, catalytic domain of DNMT3A
  Species: Synthetic
  Tag / fusion protein: dSpCas9-BFP-DNMT3A (C terminal on insert)
Terms and licenses: Academic/Nonprofit Terms; Industry Terms: Not Available to Industry
How to cite: pCCL-PGK-SPdCas9-BFP-DNMT3A was a gift from Yonglun Luo (Addgene plasmid # 66819 ; http://n2t.net/addgene:66819 ; RRID:Addgene_66819)
